Addgene plasmid #161619: IDG_KCNK4_OE_1
Purpose: Overexpresses KCNK4
Depositing lab: Mike McManus. Depositing organization: University of California, San Francisco (UCSF).
Backbone
  Vector backbone: pLX304
  Vector type: Mammalian Expression
  Selectable markers: Blasticidin
Growth in bacteria
  Bacterial resistance: Ampicillin, 100 μg/mL
  Growth temperature: 30°C
  Growth strain: NEB Stable
  Copy number: Low Copy
Gene/Insert
  Gene/Insert name: KCNK4
  Species: H. sapiens (human)
  Entrez Gene: KCNK4 (a.k.a. FHEIG, K2p4.1, TRAAK, TRAAK1)
  Tag / fusion protein: V5 (C terminal on backbone)
  Cloning method: Gateway Cloning
Terms and licenses: Academic/Nonprofit Terms; Industry Terms: Not Available to Industry
How to cite: IDG_KCNK4_OE_1 was a gift from Mike McManus (Addgene plasmid # 161619 ; http://n2t.net/addgene:161619 ; RRID:Addgene_161619)
