[The description below was written by a language model from this plasmid's Addgene catalogue record and pLannotate feature annotations shown in this document.]
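Description:
IDG_KCNK4_OE_1 is a mammalian overexpression plasmid for human KCNK4 (also called TRAAK or K2p4.1), a mechanically gated and temperature-sensitive two-pore-domain potassium channel. It is built on the pLX304 backbone by Gateway cloning. Although catalogued simply as a mammalian expression vector, the feature table shows a third-generation, self-inactivating HIV-1 lentiviral architecture. An RSV promoter drives a truncated 5' LTR, followed by the Ψ packaging signal, a gag fragment, the Rev response element and a cPPT/CTS, and the unit ends in a ΔU3 3' LTR. The construct can therefore be packaged into lentiviral particles for stable integration, or transfected directly. In bacteria it is maintained through a ColE1/pUC-type origin and selected with ampicillin via the β-lactamase gene. The record lists it as low copy. An f1 origin, an SV40 origin and poly(A) signal, and remnants of lac and T7/T3 elements are also present in the backbone.

Within the viral unit, a human PGK promoter drives blasticidin S deaminase for selection of transduced or transfected mammalian cells. Downstream, the CMV enhancer/promoter drives the KCNK4 open reading frame, which is flanked by attB1 and attB2 recombination sites and followed by the backbone-encoded C-terminal V5 epitope tag for detection. A WPRE after the tag enhances transcript stability and expression. The automated annotation marks only a fragment of KCNK4 (roughly 470 nt) between the att sites, so the record does not establish whether the insert is a full-length coding sequence, a shorter isoform or a truncated one. A very short "HSF1" hit near attB1 is probably a spurious match. The stated purpose is overexpression of KCNK4 in mammalian cells.
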