Features (pLannotate 1.2.2; 33 found; start..end, strand, type, name):
      5..308     +  enhancer       CMV enhancer: human cytomegalovirus immediate early enhancer
    309..512     +  promoter       CMV promoter: human cytomegalovirus (CMV) immediate early promoter
    536..553     +  protein_bind   attB1 (fragment): mutant version of attB; core recombination site for the Gateway® BP reaction BP Clonase™
    569..585     +  CDS            HSF1 (fragment): C-terminal activation domain from the human heat shock transcription factor HSF1
    637..1110    +  CDS            KCNK4 (fragment): KCNK4_HUMAN - Also known as TRAAK. Experimental evidence at protein level: Swiss-Prot protein existence level 1. Voltage-insensitive potassium channel (PubMed:22282805). Channel opening is triggered by mechanical forces that deform the membrane (PubMed:22282805, PubMed:25471887, PubMed:25500157, PubMed:30290154). Channel opening is triggered by raising the intracellular pH to basic levels (By similarity). The channel is inactive at 24 degrees Celsius (in vitro); raising the temperature to 37 degrees Celsius increases the frequency of channel opening, with a further increase in channel activity
   1113..1136    -  protein_bind   attB2: mutant version of attB; recombination site for the Gateway® BP reaction BP Clonase™
   1138..1179    +  CDS            V5 tag: epitope tag from simian virus 5
   1221..1809    +  misc_feature   WPRE: woodchuck hepatitis virus posttranscriptional regulatory element
   1860..1879    +  misc_feature   cPPT/CTS (fragment): central polypurine tract and central termination sequence of HIV-1
   1881..2114    +  LTR            3' LTR (ΔU3): self-inactivating 3' long terminal repeat (LTR) from HIV-1
   2192..2313    +  polyA_signal   SV40 poly(A) signal: SV40 polyadenylation signal
   2353..2488    +  rep_origin     SV40 ori: SV40 origin of replication
   2509..2527    -  promoter       T7 promoter: promoter for bacteriophage T7 RNA polymerase
   2535..2690    +  CDS            lacZα (fragment): LacZα fragment of β-galactosidase; lacZ fragment
   2695..3123    +  rep_origin     f1 ori (sequence partly withheld): f1 bacteriophage origin of replication; arrow indicates direction of (+) strand synthesis
   3176..3280    +  promoter       AmpR promoter: bla
   3281..4141    +  CDS            AmpR: β-lactamase; bla; confers resistance to ampicillin, carbenicillin, and related antibiotics
   4312..4900    +  rep_origin     ori: high-copy-number ColE1/pMB1/pBR322/pUC origin of replication
   5083..5175    +  CDS            lacI (fragment): lac repressor; lacI; The lac repressor binds to the lac operator to inhibit transcription in E. coli. This inhibition can be relieved by adding lactose or isopropyl-β-D-thiogalactopyranoside (IPTG).
   5188..5209    +  protein_bind   CAP binding site: CAP binding activates transcription in the presence of cAMP. E. coli catabolite activator protein
   5224..5254    +  promoter       lac promoter: promoter for the E. coli lac operon
   5262..5278    +  protein_bind   lac operator: The lac repressor binds to the lac operator to inhibit transcription in E. coli. This inhibition can be relieved by adding lactose or isopropyl-β-D-thiogalactopyranoside (IPTG). lac repressor encoded by lacI
   5323..5341    +  promoter       T3 promoter: promoter for bacteriophage T3 RNA polymerase
   5369..5595    +  promoter       RSV promoter: Rous sarcoma virus enhancer/promoter
   5596..5776    +  LTR            5' LTR (truncated): truncated 5' long terminal repeat (LTR) from HIV-1
   5823..5948    +  misc_feature   HIV-1 Ψ: packaging signal of human immunodeficiency virus type 1
   5932..6295    +  CDS            HIV-1 gag (fragment): gag protein from human immunodeficiency virus 1; gag
   6441..6674    +  misc_feature   RRE: The Rev response element (RRE) of HIV-1 allows for Rev-dependent mRNA export from the nucleus to the cytoplasm.
   7051..7077    +  CDS            Rev (fragment): human immunodeficiency virus 1 (HIV-1) Rev protein; rev; enhances nuclear export of unspliced and incompletely spliced viral mRNAs
   7078..7578    +  promoter       hPGK promoter: human phosphoglycerate kinase 1 promoter
   7590..7985    +  CDS            BSD: blasticidin S deaminase; Aspergillus terreus BSD; confers resistance to blasticidin
   8045..8162    +  misc_feature   cPPT/CTS: central polypurine tract and central termination sequence of HIV-1
   8221..8274    +  enhancer       CMV enhancer (fragment): human cytomegalovirus immediate early enhancer
>Addgene plasmid #161619 | IDG_KCNK4_OE_1 | addgene full sequence | sequence record 318724 | Addgene NGS Result
TCCGCGTTACATAACTTACGGTAAATGGCCCGCCTGGCTGACCGCCCAACGACCCCCGCCCATTGACGTC
AATAATGACGTATGTTCCCATAGTAACGCCAATAGGGACTTTCCATTGACGTCAATGGGTGGAGTATTTA
CGGTAAACTGCCCACTTGGCAGTACATCAAGTGTATCATATGCCAAGTACGCCCCCTATTGACGTCAATG
ACGGTAAATGGCCCGCCTGGCATTATGCCCAGTACATGACCTTATGGGACTTTCCTACTTGGCAGTACAT
CTACGTATTAGTCATCGCTATTACCATGGTGATGCGGTTTTGGCAGTACATCAATGGGCGTGGATAGCGG
TTTGACTCACGGGGATTTCCAAGTCTCCACCCCATTGACGTCAATGGGAGTTTGTTTTGGCACCAAAATC
AACGGGACTTTCCAAAATGTCGTAACAACTCCGCCCCATTGACGCAAATGGGCGGTAGGCGTGTACGGTG
GGAGGTCTATATAAGCAGAGCTCTCTGGCTAACTGTCGGGATCAACAAGTTTGTACAAAAAAGTTGGCAT
GACAACAGCTCCCCAGGAGCCCCCCGCCCGGCCCCTCCAGGCGGGCAGTGGAGCTGGCCCGGCGCCTGGG
CGCGCCATGCGCAGCACCACGCTCCTGGCCCTGCTGGCGCTGGTCTTGCTTTACTTGGTGTCTGGTGCCC
TGGTGTTCCGGGCCCTGGAGCAGCCCCACGAGCAGCAGGCCCAGAGGGAGCTGGGGGAGGTCCGAGAGAA
GTTCCTGAGGGCCCATCCGTGTGTGAGCGACCAGGAGCTGGGCCTCCTCATCAAGGAGGTGGCTGATGCC
CTGGGAGGGGGTGCGGACCCAGAAACCAACTCGACCAGCAACAGCAGCCACTCAGCCTGGGACCTGGGCA
GCGCCTTCTTTTTCTCAGGGACCATCATCACCACCATCGGCTATGGCAATGTGGCCCTGCGCACAGATGC
CGGGCGCCTCTTCTGCATCTTTTATGCGCTGGTGGGGATTCCGCTGTTTGGGATCCTACTGGCAGGGGTC
GGGGACCGGCTGGGCTCCTCCCTGCGCCATGGCATCGGTCACATTGAAGCCATCTTCTTGTGCCCAACTT
TCTTGTACAAAGTGGTTGGTAAGCCTATCCCTAACCCTCTCCTCGGTCTCGATTCTACGTAGTAATGAGC
TAGCGCTAACCGGTGGCGCGTTAAGTCGACAATCAACCTCTGGATTACAAAATTTGTGAAAGATTGACTG
GTATTCTTAACTATGTTGCTCCTTTTACGCTATGTGGATACGCTGCTTTAATGCCTTTGTATCATGCTAT
TGCTTCCCGTATGGCTTTCATTTTCTCCTCCTTGTATAAATCCTGGTTGCTGTCTCTTTATGAGGAGTTG
TGGCCCGTTGTCAGGCAACGTGGCGTGGTGTGCACTGTGTTTGCTGACGCAACCCCCACTGGTTGGGGCA
TTGCCACCACCTGTCAGCTCCTTTCCGGGACTTTCGCTTTCCCCCTCCCTATTGCCACGGCGGAACTCAT
CGCCGCCTGCCTTGCCCGCTGCTGGACAGGGGCTCGGCTGTTGGGCACTGACAATTCCGTGGTGTTGTCG
GGGAAATCATCGTCCTTTCCTTGGCTGCTCGCCTGTGTTGCCACCTGGATTCTGCGCGGGACGTCCTTCT
GCTACGTCCCTTCGGCCCTCAATCCAGCGGACCTTCCTTCCCGCGGCCTGCTGCCGGCTCTGCGGCCTCT
TCCGCGTCTTCGCCTTCGCCCTCAGACGAGTCGGATCTCCCTTTGGGCCGCCTCCCCGCGTCGACTTTAA
GACCAATGACTTACAAGGCAGCTGTAGATCTTAGCCACTTTTTAAAAGAAAAGGGGGGACTGGAAGGGCT
AATTCACTCCCAACGAAGACAAGATCTGCTTTTTGCTTGTACTGGGTCTCTCTGGTTAGACCAGATCTGA
GCCTGGGAGCTCTCTGGCTAACTAGGGAACCCACTGCTTAAGCCTCAATAAAGCTTGCCTTGAGTGCTTC
AAGTAGTGTGTGCCCGTCTGTTGTGTGACTCTGGTAACTAGAGATCCCTCAGACCCTTTTAGTCAGTGTG
GAAAATCTCTAGCAGTACGTATAGTAGTTCATGTCATCTTATTATTCAGTATTTATAACTTGCAAAGAAA
TGAATATCAGAGAGTGAGAGGAACTTGTTTATTGCAGCTTATAATGGTTACAAATAAAGCAATAGCATCA
CAAATTTCACAAATAAAGCATTTTTTTCACTGCATTCTAGTTGTGGTTTGTCCAAACTCATCAATGTATC
TTATCATGTCTGGCTCTAGCTATCCCGCCCCTAACTCCGCCCATCCCGCCCCTAACTCCGCCCAGTTCCG
CCCATTCTCCGCCCCATGGCTGACTAATTTTTTTTATTTATGCAGAGGCCGAGGCCGCCTCGGCCTCTGA
GCTATTCCAGAAGTAGTGAGGAGGCTTTTTTGGAGGCCTAGGGACGTACCCAATTCGCCCTATAGTGAGT
CGTATTACGCGCGCTCACTGGCCGTCGTTTTACAACGTCGTGACTGGGAAAACCCTGGCGTTACCCAACT
TAATCGCCTTGCAGCACATCCCCCTTTCGCCAGCTGGCGTAATAGCGAAGAGGCCCGCACCGATCGCCCT
TCCCAACAGTTGCGCAGCCTGAATGGCGAATGGG
[124 nt withheld, positions 2695-2818]
C
[91 nt withheld, positions 2820-2910]
A
[49 nt withheld, positions 2912-2960]
CCTTTGACGTTGGAGTCCACGTTCTTT
[37 nt withheld, positions 2988-3024]
ACCCTATCTCGGTCTATTCTTTTGATTTATAAGGGATTTTGCCGATTTCGGCCTATTGGTTAAAAAATGA
GCTGATTTAACAAAAATTTAACGCGAATTTTAACAAAATATTAACGCTTACAATTTAGGTGGCACTTTTC
GGGGAAATGTGCGCGGAACCCCTATTTGTTTATTTTTCTAAATACATTCAAATATGTATCCGCTCATGAG
ACAATAACCCTGATAAATGCTTCAATAATATTGAAAAAGGAAGAGTATGAGTATTCAACATTTCCGTGTC
GCCCTTATTCCCTTTTTTGCGGCATTTTGCCTTCCTGTTTTTGCTCACCCAGAAACGCTGGTGAAAGTAA
AAGATGCTGAAGATCAGTTGGGTGCACGAGTGGGTTACATCGAACTGGATCTCAACAGCGGTAAGATCCT
TGAGAGTTTTCGCCCCGAAGAACGTTTTCCAATGATGAGCACTTTTAAAGTTCTGCTATGTGGCGCGGTA
TTATCCCGTATTGACGCCGGGCAAGAGCAACTCGGTCGCCGCATACACTATTCTCAGAATGACTTGGTTG
AGTACTCACCAGTCACAGAAAAGCATCTTACGGATGGCATGACAGTAAGAGAATTATGCAGTGCTGCCAT
AACCATGAGTGATAACACTGCGGCCAACTTACTTCTGACAACGATCGGAGGACCGAAGGAGCTAACCGCT
TTTTTGCACAACATGGGGGATCATGTAACTCGCCTTGATCGTTGGGAACCGGAGCTGAATGAAGCCATAC
CAAACGACGAGCGTGACACCACGATGCCTGTAGCAATGGCAACAACGTTGCGCAAACTATTAACTGGCGA
ACTACTTACTCTAGCTTCCCGGCAACAATTAATAGACTGGATGGAGGCGGATAAAGTTGCAGGACCACTT
CTGCGCTCGGCCCTTCCGGCTGGCTGGTTTATTGCTGATAAATCTGGAGCCGGTGAGCGTGGGTCTCGCG
GTATCATTGCAGCACTGGGGCCAGATGGTAAGCCCTCCCGTATCGTAGTTATCTACACGACGGGGAGTCA
GGCAACTATGGATGAACGAAATAGACAGATCGCTGAGATAGGTGCCTCACTGATTAAGCATTGGTAACTG
TCAGACCAAGTTTACTCATATATACTTTAGATTGATTTAAAACTTCATTTTTAATTTAAAAGGATCTAGG
TGAAGATCCTTTTTGATAATCTCATGACCAAAATCCCTTAACGTGAGTTTTCGTTCCACTGAGCGTCAGA
CCCCGTAGAAAAGATCAAAGGATCTTCTTGAGATCCTTTTTTTCTGCGCGTAATCTGCTGCTTGCAAACA
AAAAAACCACCGCTACCAGCGGTGGTTTGTTTGCCGGATCAAGAGCTACCAACTCTTTTTCCGAAGGTAA
CTGGCTTCAGCAGAGCGCAGATACCAAATACTGTTCTTCTAGTGTAGCCGTAGTTAGGCCACCACTTCAA
GAACTCTGTAGCACCGCCTACATACCTCGCTCTGCTAATCCTGTTACCAGTGGCTGCTGCCAGTGGCGAT
AAGTCGTGTCTTACCGGGTTGGACTCAAGACGATAGTTACCGGATAAGGCGCAGCGGTCGGGCTGAACGG
GGGGTTCGTGCACACAGCCCAGCTTGGAGCGAACGACCTACACCGAACTGAGATACCTACAGCGTGAGCT
ATGAGAAAGCGCCACGCTTCCCGAAGGGAGAAAGGCGGACAGGTATCCGGTAAGCGGCAGGGTCGGAACA
GGAGAGCGCACGAGGGAGCTTCCAGGGGGAAACGCCTGGTATCTTTATAGTCCTGTCGGGTTTCGCCACC
TCTGACTTGAGCGTCGATTTTTGTGATGCTCGTCAGGGGGGCGGAGCCTATGGAAAAACGCCAGCAACGC
GGCCTTTTTACGGTTCCTGGCCTTTTGCTGGCCTTTTGCTCACATGTTCTTTCCTGCGTTATCCCCTGAT
TCTGTGGATAACCGTATTACCGCCTTTGAGTGAGCTGATACCGCTCGCCGCAGCCGAACGACCGAGCGCA
GCGAGTCAGTGAGCGAGGAAGCGGAAGAGCGCCCAATACGCAAACCGCCTCTCCCCGCGCGTTGGCCGAT
TCATTAATGCAGCTGGCACGACAGGTTTCCCGACTGGAAAGCGGGCAGTGAGCGCAACGCAATTAATGTG
AGTTAGCTCACTCATTAGGCACCCCAGGCTTTACACTTTATGCTTCCGGCTCGTATGTTGTGTGGAATTG
TGAGCGGATAACAATTTCACACAGGAAACAGCTATGACCATGATTACGCCAAGCGCGCAATTAACCCTCA
CTAAAGGGAACAAAAGCTGGAGCTGCAAGCTTAATGTAGTCTTATGCAATACTCTTGTAGTCTTGCAACA
TGGTAACGATGAGTTAGCAACATGCCTTACAAGGAGAGAAAAAGCACCGTGCATGCCGATTGGTGGAAGT
AAGGTGGTACGATCGTGCCTTATTAGGAAGGCAACAGACGGGTCTGACATGGATTGGACGAACCACTGAA
TTGCCGCATTGCAGAGATATTGTATTTAAGTGCCTAGCTCGATACATAAACGGGTCTCTCTGGTTAGACC
AGATCTGAGCCTGGGAGCTCTCTGGCTAACTAGGGAACCCACTGCTTAAGCCTCAATAAAGCTTGCCTTG
AGTGCTTCAAGTAGTGTGTGCCCGTCTGTTGTGTGACTCTGGTAACTAGAGATCCCTCAGACCCTTTTAG
TCAGTGTGGAAAATCTCTAGCAGTGGCGCCCGAACAGGGACTTGAAAGCGAAAGGGAAACCAGAGGAGCT
CTCTCGACGCAGGACTCGGCTTGCTGAAGCGCGCACGGCAAGAGGCGAGGGGCGGCGACTGGTGAGTACG
CCAAAAATTTTGACTAGCGGAGGCTAGAAGGAGAGAGATGGGTGCGAGAGCGTCAGTATTAAGCGGGGGA
GAATTAGATCGCGATGGGAAAAAATTCGGTTAAGGCCAGGGGGAAAGAAAAAATATAAATTAAAACATAT
AGTATGGGCAAGCAGGGAGCTAGAACGATTCGCAGTTAATCCTGGCCTGTTAGAAACATCAGAAGGCTGT
AGACAAATACTGGGACAGCTACAACCATCCCTTCAGACAGGATCAGAAGAACTTAGATCATTATATAATA
CAGTAGCAACCCTCTATTGTGTGCATCAAAGGATAGAGATAAAAGACACCAAGGAAGCTTTAGACAAGAT
AGAGGAAGAGCAAAACAAAAGTAAGACCACCGCACAGCAAGCGGCCGCTGATCTTCAGACCTGGAGGAGG
AGATATGAGGGACAATTGGAGAAGTGAATTATATAAATATAAAGTAGTAAAAATTGAACCATTAGGAGTA
GCACCCACCAAGGCAAAGAGAAGAGTGGTGCAGAGAGAAAAAAGAGCAGTGGGAATAGGAGCTTTGTTCC
TTGGGTTCTTGGGAGCAGCAGGAAGCACTATGGGCGCAGCGTCAATGACGCTGACGGTACAGGCCAGACA
ATTATTGTCTGGTATAGTGCAGCAGCAGAACAATTTGCTGAGGGCTATTGAGGCGCAACAGCATCTGTTG
CAACTCACAGTCTGGGGCATCAAGCAGCTCCAGGCAAGAATCCTGGCTGTGGAAAGATACCTAAAGGATC
AACAGCTCCTGGGGATTTGGGGTTGCTCTGGAAAACTCATTTGCACCACTGCTGTGCCTTGGAATGCTAG
TTGGAGTAATAAATCTCTGGAACAGATTTGGAATCACACGACCTGGATGGAGTGGGACAGAGAAATTAAC
AATTACACAAGCTTAATACACTCCTTAATTGAAGAATCGCAAAACCAGCAAGAAAAGAATGAACAAGAAT
TATTGGAATTAGATAAATGGGCAAGTTTGTGGAATTGGTTTAACATAACAAATTGGCTGTGGTATATAAA
ATTATTCATAATGATAGTAGGAGGCTTGGTAGGTTTAAGAATAGTTTTTGCTGTACTTTCTATAGTGAAT
AGAGTTAGGCAGGGATATTCACCATTATCGTTTCAGACCCACCTCCCAACCCCGAGGGGACCCTTGCGCC
TTTTCCAAGGCAGCCCTGGGTTTGCGCAGGGACGCGGCTGCTCTGGGCGTGGTTCCGGGAAACGCAGCGG
CGCCGACCCTGGGTCTCGCACATTCTTCACGTCCGTTCGCAGCGTCACCCGGATCTTCGCCGCTACCCTT
GTGGGCCCCCCGGCGACGCTTCCTGCTCCGCCCCTAAGTCGGGAAGGTTCCTTGCGGTTCGCGGCGTGCC
GGACGTGACAAACGGAAGCCGCACGTCTCACTAGTACCCTCGCAGACGGACAGCGCCAGGGAGCAATGGC
AGCGCGCCGACCGCGATGGGCTGTGGCCAATAGCGGCTGCTCAGCAGGGCGCGCCGAGAGCAGCGGCCGG
GAAGGGGCGGTGCGGGAGGCGGGGTGTGGGGCGGTAGTGTGGGCCCTGTTCCTGCCCGCGCGGTGTTCCG
CATTCTGCAAGCCTCCGGAGCGCACGTCGGCAGTCGGCTCCCTCGTTGACCGAATCACCGACCTCTCTCC
CCAGGGGGTACCACCATGGCCAAGCCTTTGTCTCAAGAAGAATCCACCCTCATTGAAAGAGCAACGGCTA
CAATCAACAGCATCCCCATCTCTGAAGACTACAGCGTCGCCAGCGCAGCTCTCTCTAGCGACGGCCGCAT
CTTCACTGGTGTCAATGTATATCATTTTACTGGGGGACCTTGTGCAGAACTCGTGGTGCTGGGCACTGCT
GCTGCTGCGGCAGCTGGCAACCTGACTTGTATCGTCGCGATCGGAAATGAGAACAGGGGCATCTTGAGCC
CCTGCGGACGGTGCCGACAGGTGCTTCTCGATCTGCATCCTGGGATCAAAGCCATAGTGAAGGACAGTGA
TGGACAGCCGACGGCAGTTGGGATTCGTGAATTGCTGCCCTCTGGTTATGTGTGGGAGGGCCTGCAGCTG
CAGTAGTAAGAATTCTAGATCTTGAGACAAATGGCAGTATTCATCCACAATTTTAAAAGAAAAGGGGGGA
TTGGGGGGTACAGTGCAGGGGAAAGAATAGTAGACATAATAGCAACAGACATACAAACTAAAGAATTACA
AAAACAAATTACAAAAATTCAAAATTTTCGGGTTTATTACAGGGACAGCAGAGATCCACTTTGGCGCCGG
CTCGAGGGGGCCCGGGGTTATTAATAGTAATCAATTACGGGGTCATTAGTTCATAGCCCATATATGGAGT
