>Addgene plasmid #161619 | IDG_KCNK4_OE_1 | depositor partial sequence | sequence record 313318 | Partial Sequence
ATGACAACAGCTCCCCAGGAGCCCCCCGCCCGGCCCCTCCAGGCGGGCAGTGGAGCTGGCCCGGCGCCTG
GGCGCGCCATGCGCAGCACCACGCTCCTGGCCCTGCTGGCGCTGGTCTTGCTTTACTTGGTGTCTGGTGC
CCTGGTGTTCCGGGCCCTGGAGCAGCCCCACGAGCAGCAGGCCCAGAGGGAGCTGGGGGAGGTCCGAGAG
AAGTTCCTGAGGGCCCATCCGTGTGTGAGCGACCAGGAGCTGGGCCTCCTCATCAAGGAGGTGGCTGATG
CCCTGGGAGGGGGTGCGGACCCAGAAACCAACTCGACCAGCAACAGCAGCCACTCAGCCTGGGACCTGGG
CAGCGCCTTCTTTTTCTCAGGGACCATCATCACCACCATCGGCTATGGCAATGTGGCCCTGCGCACAGAT
GCCGGGCGCCTCTTCTGCATCTTTTATGCGCTGGTGGGGATTCCGCTGTTTGGGATCCTACTGGCAGGGG
TCGGGGACCGGCTGGGCTCCTCCCTGCGCCATGGCATCGGTCACATTGAAGCCATCTTCTTGTGCCCAAC
TTTCTTGTACAAAGTGGTTGGTAAGCCTATCCCTAACCCTCTCCTCGGTCTCGATTCTACGTAG
